>Addgene plasmid #89522 | YeNL-H2B_pcDNA3 | addgene full sequence | sequence record 177723 | Addgene NGS Result
GTACAATCTGCTCTGATGCCGCATAGTTAAGCCAGTATCTGCTCCCTGCTTGTGTGTTGGAGGTCGCTGA
GTAGTGCGCGAGCAAAATTTAAGCTACAACAAGGCAAGGCTTGACCGACAATTGCATGAAGAATCTGCTT
AGGGTTAGGCGTTTTGCGCTGCTTCGCGATGTACGGGCCAGATATACGCGTTGACATTGATTATTGACTA
GTTATTAATAGTAATCAATTACGGGGTCATTAGTTCATAGCCCATATATGGAGTTCCGCGTTACATAACT
TACGGTAAATGGCCCGCCTGGCTGACCGCCCAACGACCCCCGCCCATTGACGTCAATAATGACGTATGTT
CCCATAGTAACGCCAATAGGGACTTTCCATTGACGTCAATGGGTGGAGTATTTACGGTAAACTGCCCACT
TGGCAGTACATCAAGTGTATCATATGCCAAGTACGCCCCCTATTGACGTCAATGACGGTAAATGGCCCGC
CTGGCATTATGCCCAGTACATGACCTTATGGGACTTTCCTACTTGGCAGTACATCTACGTATTAGTCATC
GCTATTACCATGGTGATGCGGTTTTGGCAGTACATCAATGGGCGTGGATAGCGGTTTGACTCACGGGGAT
TTCCAAGTCTCCACCCCATTGACGTCAATGGGAGTTTGTTTTGGCACCAAAATCAACGGGACTTTCCAAA
ATGTCGTAACAACTCCGCCCCATTGACGCAAATGGGCGGTAGGCGTGTACGGTGGGAGGTCTATATAAGC
AGAGCTCTCTGGCTAACTAGAGAACCCACTGCTTACTGGCTTATCGAAATTAATACGACTCACTATAGGG
AGACCCAAGCTTGGTACCGAGCTCGGATCCCGCCACCATGGTGAGCAAGGGCGAGGAGCTGTTCACCGGG
GTGGTGCCCATCCTGGTCGAGCTGGACGGCGACGTAAACGGCCACAAGTTCAGCGTGTCCGGCGAGGGCG
AGGGCGATGCCACCTACGGCAAGCTGACCCTGAAGCTGATCTGCACCACCGGCAAGCTGCCCGTGCCCTG
GCCCACCCTCGTGACCACCCTGGGCTACGGCCTGCAGTGCTTCGCCCGCTACCCCGACCACATGAAGCAG
CACGACTTCTTCAAGTCCGCCATGCCCGAAGGCTACGTCCAGGAGCGCACCATCTTCTTCAAGGACGACG
GCAACTACAAGACCCGCGCCGAGGTGAAGTTCGAGGGCGACACCCTGGTGAACCGCATCGAGCTGAAGGG
CATCGACTTCAAGGAGGACGGCAACATCCTGGGGCACAAGCTGGAGTACAACTACAACAGCCACAACGTC
TATATCACCGCCGACAAGCAGAAGAACGGCATCAAGGCCAACTTCAAGATCCGCCACAACATCGAGGACG
GCGGCGTGCAGCTCGCCGACCACTACCAGCAGAACACCCCCATCGGCGACGGCCCCGTGCTGCTGCCCGA
CAACCACTACCTGAGCTACCAGTCCGCCCTGAGCAAAGACCCCAACGAGAAGCGCGATCACATGGTCCTG
CTGGAGTTCGTGACCGCCGCGATGCTCGAAGATTTCGTTGGGGACTGGCGACAGACAGCCGGCTACAACC
TGGACCAAGTCCTTGAACAGGGAGGTGTGTCCAGTTTGTTTCAGAATCTCGGGGTGTCCGTAACTCCGAT
CCAAAGGATTGTCCTGAGCGGTGAAAATGGGCTGAAGATCGACATCCATGTCATCATCCCGTATGAAGGT
CTGAGCGGCGACCAAATGGGCCAGATCGAAAAAATTTTTAAGGTGGTGTACCCTGTGGATGATCATCACT
TTAAGGTGATCCTGCACTATGGCACACTGGTAATCGACGGGGTTACGCCGAACATGATCGACTATTTCGG
ACGGCCGTATGAAGGCATCGCCGTGTTCGACGGCAAAAAGATCACTGTAACAGGGACCCTGTGGAACGGC
AACAAAATTATCGACGAGCGCCTGATCAACCCCGACGGCTCCCTGCTGTTCCGAGTAACCATCAACGGAG
TGACCGGCTGGCGGCTGTGCGAACGCATTCTGGCGGAATTCATG
[375 nt withheld, positions 2075-2449]
TAACTCGAGCATGCATCTAGAGGGCCCTATTCTATAGTGTCACCTAAATGCTAGAGCTCGCTGATCAGCC
TCGACTGTGCCTTCTAGTTGCCAGCCATCTGTTGTTTGCCCCTCCCCCGTGCCTTCCTTGACCCTGGAAG
GTGCCACTCCCACTGTCCTTTCCTAATAAAATGAGGAAATTGCATCGCATTGTCTGAGTAGGTGTCATTC
TATTCTGGGGGGTGGGGTGGGGCAGGACAGCAAGGGGGAGGATTGGGAAGACAATAGCAGGCATGCTGGG
GATGCGGTGGGCTCTATGGCTTCTGAGGCGGAAAGAACCAGCTGGGGCTCTAGGGGGTATCCCC
[124 nt withheld, positions 2794-2917]
C
[91 nt withheld, positions 2919-3009]
A
[49 nt withheld, positions 3011-3059]
CCTTTGACGTTGGAGTCCACGTTCTTT
[37 nt withheld, positions 3087-3123]
ACCCTATCTCGGTCTATTCTTTTGATTTATAAGGGATTTTGCCGATTTCGGCCTATTGGTTAAAAAATGA
GCTGATTTAACAAAAATTTAACGCGAATTAATTCTGTGGAATGTGTGTCAGTTAGGGTGTGGAAAGTCCC
CAGGCTCCCCAGCAGGCAGAAGTATGCAAAGCATGCATCTCAATTAGTCAGCAACCAGGTGTGGAAAGTC
CCCAGGCTCCCCAGCAGGCAGAAGTATGCAAAGCATGCATCTCAATTAGTCAGCAACCATAGTCCCGCCC
CTAACTCCGCCCATCCCGCCCCTAACTCCGCCCAGTTCCGCCCATTCTCCGCCCCATGGCTGACTAATTT
TTTTTATTTATGCAGAGGCCGAGGCCGCCTCTGCCTCTGAGCTATTCCAGAAGTAGTGAGGAGGCTTTTT
TGGAGGCCTAGGCTTTTGCAAAAAGCTCCCGGGAGCTTGTATATCCATTTTCGGATCTGATCAAGAGACA
GGATGAGGATCGTTTCGCATGATTGAACAAGATGGATTGCACGCAGGTTCTCCGGCCGCTTGGGTGGAGA
GGCTATTCGGCTATGACTGGGCACAACAGACAATCGGCTGCTCTGATGCCGCCGTGTTCCGGCTGTCAGC
GCAGGGGCGCCCGGTTCTTTTTGTCAAGACCGACCTGTCCGGTGCCCTGAATGAACTGCAGGACGAGGCA
GCGCGGCTATCGTGGCTGGCCACGACGGGCGTTCCTTGCGCAGCTGTGCTCGACGTTGTCACTGAAGCGG
GAAGGGACTGGCTGCTATTGGGCGAAGTGCCGGGGCAGGATCTCCTGTCATCTCACCTTGCTCCTGCCGA
GAAAGTATCCATCATGGCTGATGCAATGCGGCGGCTGCATACGCTTGATCCGGCTACCTGCCCATTCGAC
CACCAAGCGAAACATCGCATCGAGCGAGCACGTACTCGGATGGAAGCCGGTCTTGTCGATCAGGATGATC
TGGACGAAGAGCATCAGGGGCTCGCGCCAGCCGAACTGTTCGCCAGGCTCAAGGCGCGCATGCCCGACGG
CGAGGATCTCGTCGTGACCCATGGCGATGCCTGCTTGCCGAATATCATGGTGGAAAATGGCCGCTTTTCT
GGATTCATCGACTGTGGCCGGCTGGGTGTGGCGGACCGCTATCAGGACATAGCGTTGGCTACCCGTGATA
TTGCTGAAGAGCTTGGCGGCGAATGGGCTGACCGCTTCCTCGTGCTTTACGGTATCGCCGCTCCCGATTC
GCAGCGCATCGCCTTCTATCGCCTTCTTGACGAGTTCTTCTGAGCGGGACTCTGGGGTTCGAAATGACCG
ACCAAGCGACGCCCAACCTGCCATCACGAGATTTCGATTCCACCGCCGCCTTCTATGAAAGGTTGGGCTT
CGGAATCGTTTTCCGGGACGCCGGCTGGATGATCCTCCAGCGCGGGGATCTCATGCTGGAGTTCTTCGCC
CACCCCAACTTGTTTATTGCAGCTTATAATGGTTACAAATAAAGCAATAGCATCACAAATTTCACAAATA
AAGCATTTTTTTCACTGCATTCTAGTTGTGGTTTGTCCAAACTCATCAATGTATCTTATCATGTCTGTAT
ACCGTCGACCTCTAGCTAGAGCTTGGCGTAATCATGGTCATAGCTGTTTCCTGTGTGAAATTGTTATCCG
CTCACAATTCCACACAACATACGAGCCGGAAGCATAAAGTGTAAAGCCTGGGGTGCCTAATGAGTGAGCT
AACTCACATTAATTGCGTTGCGCTCACTGCCCGCTTTCCAGTCGGGAAACCTGTCGTGCCAGCTGCATTA
ATGAATCGGCCAACGCGCGGGGAGAGGCGGTTTGCGTATTGGGCGCTCTTCCGCTTCCTCGCTCACTGAC
TCGCTGCGCTCGGTCGTTCGGCTGCGGCGAGCGGTATCAGCTCACTCAAAGGCGGTAATACGGTTATCCA
CAGAATCAGGGGATAACGCAGGAAAGAACATGTGAGCAAAAGGCCAGCAAAAGGCCAGGAACCGTAAAAA
GGCCGCGTTGCTGGCGTTTTTCCATAGGCTCCGCCCCCCTGACGAGCATCACAAAAATCGACGCTCAAGT
CAGAGGTGGCGAAACCCGACAGGACTATAAAGATACCAGGCGTTTCCCCCTGGAAGCTCCCTCGTGCGCT
CTCCTGTTCCGACCCTGCCGCTTACCGGATACCTGTCCGCCTTTCTCCCTTCGGGAAGCGTGGCGCTTTC
TCATAGCTCACGCTGTAGGTATCTCAGTTCGGTGTAGGTCGTTCGCTCCAAGCTGGGCTGTGTGCACGAA
CCCCCCGTTCAGCCCGACCGCTGCGCCTTATCCGGTAACTATCGTCTTGAGTCCAACCCGGTAAGACACG
ACTTATCGCCACTGGCAGCAGCCACTGGTAACAGGATTAGCAGAGCGAGGTATGTAGGCGGTGCTACAGA
GTTCTTGAAGTGGTGGCCTAACTACGGCTACACTAGAAGAACAGTATTTGGTATCTGCGCTCTGCTGAAG
CCAGTTACCTTCGGAAAAAGAGTTGGTAGCTCTTGATCCGGCAAACAAACCACCGCTGGTAGCGGTGGTT
TTTTTGTTTGCAAGCAGCAGATTACGCGCAGAAAAAAAGGATCTCAAGAAGATCCTTTGATCTTTTCTAC
GGGGTCTGACGCTCAGTGGAACGAAAACTCACGTTAAGGGATTTTGGTCATGAGATTATCAAAAAGGATC
TTCACCTAGATCCTTTTAAATTAAAAATGAAGTTTTAAATCAATCTAAAGTATATATGAGTAAACTTGGT
CTGACAGTTACCAATGCTTAATCAGTGAGGCACCTATCTCAGCGATCTGTCTATTTCGTTCATCCATAGT
TGCCTGACTCCCCGTCGTGTAGATAACTACGATACGGGAGGGCTTACCATCTGGCCCCAGTGCTGCAATG
ATACCGCGAGACCCACGCTCACCGGCTCCAGATTTATCAGCAATAAACCAGCCAGCCGGAAGGGCCGAGC
GCAGAAGTGGTCCTGCAACTTTATCCGCCTCCATCCAGTCTATTAATTGTTGCCGGGAAGCTAGAGTAAG
TAGTTCGCCAGTTAATAGTTTGCGCAACGTTGTTGCCATTGCTACAGGCATCGTGGTGTCACGCTCGTCG
TTTGGTATGGCTTCATTCAGCTCCGGTTCCCAACGATCAAGGCGAGTTACATGATCCCCCATGTTGTGCA
AAAAAGCGGTTAGCTCCTTCGGTCCTCCGATCGTTGTCAGAAGTAAGTTGGCCGCAGTGTTATCACTCAT
GGTTATGGCAGCACTGCATAATTCTCTTACTGTCATGCCATCCGTAAGATGCTTTTCTGTGACTGGTGAG
TACTCAACCAAGTCATTCTGAGAATAGTGTATGCGGCGACCGAGTTGCTCTTGCCCGGCGTCAATACGGG
ATAATACCGCGCCACATAGCAGAACTTTAAAAGTGCTCATCATTGGAAAACGTTCTTCGGGGCGAAAACT
CTCAAGGATCTTACCGCTGTTGAGATCCAGTTCGATGTAACCCACTCGTGCACCCAACTGATCTTCAGCA
TCTTTTACTTTCACCAGCGTTTCTGGGTGAGCAAAAACAGGAAGGCAAAATGCCGCAAAAAAGGGAATAA
GGGCGACACGGAAATGTTGAATACTCATACTCTTCCTTTTTCAATATTATTGAAGCATTTATCAGGGTTA
TTGTCTCATGAGCGGATACATATTTGAATGTATTTAGAAAAATAAACAAATAGGGGTTCCGCGCACATTT
CCCCGAAAAGTGCCACCTGACGTCGACGGATCGGGAGATCTCCCGATCCCCTATGGTGCACTCTCA
Features (pLannotate 1.2.2; 23 found; start..end, strand, type, name):
    193..572     +  enhancer       CMV enhancer: human cytomegalovirus immediate early enhancer
    573..776     +  promoter       CMV promoter: human cytomegalovirus (CMV) immediate early promoter
    772..805     +  LTR            5' LTR (truncated) (fragment): truncated 5' long terminal repeat (LTR) from HIV-1
    821..839     +  promoter       T7 promoter: promoter for bacteriophage T7 RNA polymerase
    878..1561    +  CDS            Venus: Venus is a basic (constitutively fluorescent) yellow fluorescent protein published in 2002, derived from Aequorea victoria. It is reported to be a rapidly-maturing weak dimer with moderate acid sensitivity.
   1565..2065    +  CDS            Nluc: NanoLuc® luciferase human codon-optimized
   2072..2449    +  CDS            H2BC12 (sequence partly withheld): H2B1K_HUMAN - Also known as H2BFT Experimental evidence at protein level: Swiss-Prot protein existence level 1. Has broad antibacterial activity. May contribute to the formation of the functional antimicrobial barrier of the colonic epithelium, and to the bactericidal activity of amniotic fluid. From Homo sapiens (Human).
   2480..2498    -  promoter       SP6 promoter: promoter for bacteriophage SP6 RNA polymerase
   2524..2748    +  polyA_signal   bGH poly(A) signal: bovine growth hormone polyadenylation signal
   2752..2773    +  promoter       SV40 promoter (fragment): SV40 enhancer and early promoter
   2794..3222    +  rep_origin     f1 ori (sequence partly withheld): f1 bacteriophage origin of replication; arrow indicates direction of (+) strand synthesis
   3236..3565    +  promoter       SV40 promoter: SV40 enhancer and early promoter
   3632..4423    +  CDS            neo: KKA2_KLEPN - Also known as kan, nptII. Experimental evidence at protein level: Swiss-Prot protein existence level 1. Resistance to kanamycin, neomycin, paromomycin, ribostamycin, butirosin and gentamicin B. From Klebsiella pneumoniae.
   4447..4605    +  CDS            ble (fragment): BLE_KLEPN - Experimental evidence at protein level: Swiss-Prot protein existence level 1. Binding protein with a strong affinity to the bleomycin family of antibiotics. Binds to CL990; an antimitotic-antibiotic compound. From Klebsiella pneumoniae.
   4600..4721    +  polyA_signal   SV40 poly(A) signal: SV40 polyadenylation signal
   4794..4810    -  protein_bind   lac operator: The lac repressor binds to the lac operator to inhibit transcription in E. coli. This inhibition can be relieved by adding lactose or isopropyl-β-D-thiogalactopyranoside (IPTG). lac repressor encoded by lacI
   4818..4848    -  promoter       lac promoter: promoter for the E. coli lac operon
   4863..4884    -  protein_bind   CAP binding site: CAP binding activates transcription in the presence of cAMP. E. coli catabolite activator protein
   4897..4989    -  CDS            lacI (fragment): lac repressor; lacI; The lac repressor binds to the lac operator to inhibit transcription in E. coli. This inhibition can be relieved by adding lactose or isopropyl-β-D-thiogalactopyranoside (IPTG).
   5172..5760    -  rep_origin     ori: high-copy-number ColE1/pMB1/pBR322/pUC origin of replication
   5931..6791    -  CDS            AmpR: β-lactamase; bla; confers resistance to ampicillin, carbenicillin, and related antibiotics
   6792..6896    -  promoter       AmpR promoter: bla
   6955..38      -  misc_feature   bom (fragment) (across the origin): basis of mobility region from pBR322
