[The description below was written by a language model from this plasmid's Addgene catalogue record and pLannotate feature annotations shown in this document.]
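Description:
YeNL-H2B_pcDNA3 is a mammalian expression plasmid built on the pcDNA3 backbone that encodes the yellow variant of an enhanced, NanoLuc-derived luminescent protein fused to histone H2B. It is maintained in E. coli through a high-copy ColE1/pUC-type origin with ampicillin selection (AmpR under its own bla promoter), and it also carries an f1 origin for single-stranded DNA production. For selection in mammalian cells, an SV40 early promoter drives a neomycin phosphotransferase gene terminated by an SV40 poly(A) signal, allowing G418 selection of stable transfectants.

The expression cassette runs from the CMV immediate-early enhancer and promoter to a bovine growth hormone polyadenylation signal. The annotated open reading frame consists of three consecutive parts: the yellow fluorescent protein Venus, human codon-optimised NanoLuc luciferase, and human histone H2B at the C-terminal end. The synthetic YeNL insert (Venus plus NanoLuc) was cloned between BamHI and EcoRI sites. In this design, the luciferase is placed directly next to the fluorescent protein so that energy from the luminescent reaction can be transferred to Venus, shifting the emission to yellow and giving a bright signal without excitation light. The H2B moiety incorporates the reporter into chromatin, so luminescence marks the nucleus. T7 and SP6 promoters flank the insert as standard pcDNA3 features. Short fragments annotated as HIV-1 LTR, ble, lacI and an extra SV40 promoter piece are probably backbone remnants or annotation artefacts rather than functional elements.

The construct belongs to a set of colour variants intended for real-time multicolour bioluminescence imaging, here serving as a nuclear or chromatin-localised yellow marker in mammalian cells.
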