Addgene plasmid #89522: YeNL-H2B_pcDNA3
Purpose: Yellow color variant of bright luminescent protein, fused to histone 2B
Depositing lab: Takeharu Nagai. Depositing organization: The University of Osaka. Publication: Five colour variants of bright luminescent protein for real-time multicolour bioimaging. Suzuki K, Kimura T, Shinoda H, Bai G, Daniels MJ, Arai Y, Nakano M, Nagai T. Nat Commun. 2016 Dec 14;7:13718. doi: 10.1038/ncomms13718. PubMed 27966527.
Backbone
  Vector backbone: pcDNA3
  Backbone manufacturer: Invitrogen
  Backbone size w/o insert (bp): 5400
  Vector type: Mammalian Expression
  Selectable markers: Neomycin (select with G418)
Growth in bacteria
  Bacterial resistance: Ampicillin, 100 μg/mL
  Growth temperature: 37°C
  Growth strain: DH5alpha
  Copy number: High Copy
Gene/Insert
  Gene/Insert name: YeNL
  Species: Synthetic
  Insert size (bp): 1191
  GenBank ID: LC128716
  Promoter: CMV
  Tag / fusion protein: histone 2B (C terminal on insert)
  Cloning method: Restriction Enzyme; 5′ cloning site BamHI (not destroyed); 3′ cloning site EcoRI (not destroyed)
  Sequencing primers: 5′ CMV-F; 3′ BGHrev
Terms and licenses: Academic/Nonprofit Terms; Industry Terms: Not Available to Industry
Depositor comments: Derived from NanoLuc luciferase
How to cite: YeNL-H2B_pcDNA3 was a gift from Takeharu Nagai (Addgene plasmid # 89522 ; http://n2t.net/addgene:89522 ; RRID:Addgene_89522)
