>Addgene plasmid #89522 | YeNL-H2B_pcDNA3 | depositor partial sequence | sequence record 173461 | YeNL moiety
ATGGTGAGCAAGGGCGAGGAGCTGTTCACCGGGGTGGTGCCCATCCTGGTCGAGCTGGACGGCGACGTAA
ACGGCCACAAGTTCAGCGTGTCCGGCGAGGGCGAGGGCGATGCCACCTACGGCAAGCTGACCCTGAAGCT
GATCTGCACCACCGGCAAGCTGCCCGTGCCCTGGCCCACCCTCGTGACCACCCTGGGCTACGGCCTGCAG
TGCTTCGCCCGCTACCCCGACCACATGAAGCAGCACGACTTCTTCAAGTCCGCCATGCCCGAAGGCTACG
TCCAGGAGCGCACCATCTTCTTCAAGGACGACGGCAACTACAAGACCCGCGCCGAGGTGAAGTTCGAGGG
CGACACCCTGGTGAACCGCATCGAGCTGAAGGGCATCGACTTCAAGGAGGACGGCAACATCCTGGGGCAC
AAGCTGGAGTACAACTACAACAGCCACAACGTCTATATCACCGCCGACAAGCAGAAGAACGGCATCAAGG
CCAACTTCAAGATCCGCCACAACATCGAGGACGGCGGCGTGCAGCTCGCCGACCACTACCAGCAGAACAC
CCCCATCGGCGACGGCCCCGTGCTGCTGCCCGACAACCACTACCTGAGCTACCAGTCCGCCCTGAGCAAA
GACCCCAACGAGAAGCGCGATCACATGGTCCTGCTGGAGTTCGTGACCGCCGCGATGCTCGAAGATTTCG
TTGGGGACTGGCGACAGACAGCCGGCTACAACCTGGACCAAGTCCTTGAACAGGGAGGTGTGTCCAGTTT
GTTTCAGAATCTCGGGGTGTCCGTAACTCCGATCCAAAGGATTGTCCTGAGCGGTGAAAATGGGCTGAAG
ATCGACATCCATGTCATCATCCCGTATGAAGGTCTGAGCGGCGACCAAATGGGCCAGATCGAAAAAATTT
TTAAGGTGGTGTACCCTGTGGATGATCATCACTTTAAGGTGATCCTGCACTATGGCACACTGGTAATCGA
CGGGGTTACGCCGAACATGATCGACTATTTCGGACGGCCGTATGAAGGCATCGCCGTGTTCGACGGCAAA
AAGATCACTGTAACAGGGACCCTGTGGAACGGCAACAAAATTATCGACGAGCGCCTGATCAACCCCGACG
GCTCCCTGCTGTTCCGAGTAACCATCAACGGAGTGACCGGCTGGCGGCTGTGCGAACGCATTCTGGCG
